Addgene plasmid #77716: MARK3 gRNA (BRDN0001145035)
Purpose: 3rd generation lentiviral gRNA plasmid targeting human MARK3
Depositing lab: John Doench & David Root. Depositing organization: Broad Institute. Publication: Optimized sgRNA design to maximize activity and minimize off-target effects of CRISPR-Cas9. Doench JG, Fusi N, Sullender M, Hegde M, Vaimberg EW, Donovan KF, Smith I, Tothova Z, Wilen C, Orchard R, Virgin HW, Listgarten J, Root DE. Nat Biotechnol. 2016 Jan 18. doi: 10.1038/nbt.3437. PubMed 26780180.
Backbone
  Vector backbone: lentiGuide-Puro
  Backbone manufacturer: Zhang Lab (Addgene plasmid # 52963)
  Vector type: Mammalian Expression, Lentiviral, CRISPR
  Selectable markers: Puromycin
Growth in bacteria
  Bacterial resistance: Ampicillin, 100 μg/mL
  Growth temperature: 37°C
  Growth strain: DH5alpha
  Copy number: High Copy
Gene/Insert
  Gene/Insert name: MARK3 (alt names: MARK3; NM_001128918.2)
  gRNA/shRNA sequence: TTTGACTATTTGGTTGCACA
  Species: H. sapiens (human)
  Entrez Gene: MARK3 (a.k.a. CTAK1, KP78, PAR1A, Par-1a, VIPB)
  Promoter: hU6
  Cloning method: Unknown
  Sequencing primers: 5′ U6-F; 3′ pS2-R
Terms and licenses: Academic/Nonprofit Terms; Industry Terms: Not Available to Industry
Depositor comments: The gRNA was designed to target the following Genbank reference sequence(s): NM_001128918.2,NM_001128919.2,NM_001128920.2,NM_001128921.2,NM_002376.6. Note that this plasmid does NOT contain Cas9. It should be used in conjunction with lentiCas9-Blast (Addgene #52962) or otherwise with cell lines already expressing Cas9. Browse the full kinome gRNA library at http://www.addgene.org/pooled-library/broadgpp-human-kinome/ or visit http://www.broadinstitute.org/rnai/public/ for detailed protocols and information.
How to cite: MARK3 gRNA (BRDN0001145035) was a gift from John Doench & David Root (Addgene plasmid # 77716 ; http://n2t.net/addgene:77716 ; RRID:Addgene_77716)
