[The description below was written by a language model from this plasmid's Addgene catalogue record and pLannotate feature annotations shown in this document.]
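Description:
MARK3 gRNA (BRDN0001145035) is a third-generation lentiviral CRISPR guide plasmid built on the lentiGuide-Puro backbone, carrying a single guide RNA directed against human MARK3 (also known as CTAK1, KP78 or PAR1A), a kinase gene. The guide was designed against several MARK3 reference transcripts and belongs to a human kinome gRNA collection. In bacteria the roughly 8.3 kb plasmid is maintained at high copy through a ColE1/pUC-type origin and selected with ampicillin via the β-lactamase gene. An f1 origin, lac promoter/operator remnants and T7/T3 promoters are carried over from the cloning backbone.

The viral genome is transcribed from an RSV promoter fused to a truncated HIV-1 5' LTR, which makes packaging Tat-independent. This is followed by the Ψ packaging signal with a gag fragment, the Rev response element for nuclear export of the genomic RNA, and a cPPT/CTS element that aids nuclear import. Within this frame, a human U6 RNA polymerase III promoter drives the MARK3 spacer joined to the Streptococcus pyogenes guide RNA scaffold. A separate EF-1α promoter with its intron A expresses puromycin N-acetyltransferase for selection of transduced mammalian cells, with WPRE enhancing transcript expression. The cassette ends in a self-inactivating ΔU3 3' LTR, and an SV40 poly(A) signal and SV40 origin lie just downstream of it.

The plasmid does not encode Cas9. It is meant to be used alongside a separate Cas9 lentiviral vector or in cells that already express Cas9, where delivery of the guide directs Cas9 cleavage of MARK3 for knockout or loss-of-function studies.
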