Features (pLannotate 1.2.2; 29 found; start..end, strand, type, name):
     14..80      +  CDS            small t antigen (fragment): SV40 (simian virus 40) small t antigen
    106..317     +  promoter       EF-1α core promoter: core promoter for human elongation factor EF-1α
    318..1256    +  intron         EF-1α intron A: intron upstream of the start codon of human EF-1α
   1278..1877    +  CDS            PuroR (fragment): puromycin N-acetyltransferase; pac from Streptomyces; confers resistance to puromycin
   1893..2481    +  misc_feature   WPRE: woodchuck hepatitis virus posttranscriptional regulatory element
   2532..2551    +  misc_feature   cPPT/CTS (fragment): central polypurine tract and central termination sequence of HIV-1
   2553..2786    +  LTR            3' LTR (ΔU3): self-inactivating 3' long terminal repeat (LTR) from HIV-1
   2864..2985    +  polyA_signal   SV40 poly(A) signal: SV40 polyadenylation signal
   3025..3160    +  rep_origin     SV40 ori: SV40 origin of replication
   3181..3199    -  promoter       T7 promoter: promoter for bacteriophage T7 RNA polymerase
   3207..3362    +  CDS            lacZα (fragment): LacZα fragment of β-galactosidase; lacZ fragment
   3367..3795    +  rep_origin     f1 ori (sequence partly withheld): f1 bacteriophage origin of replication; arrow indicates direction of (+) strand synthesis
   3848..3952    +  promoter       AmpR promoter: bla
   3953..4813    +  CDS            AmpR: β-lactamase; bla; confers resistance to ampicillin, carbenicillin, and related antibiotics
   4984..5572    +  rep_origin     ori: high-copy-number ColE1/pMB1/pBR322/pUC origin of replication
   5755..5847    +  CDS            lacI (fragment): lac repressor; lacI; The lac repressor binds to the lac operator to inhibit transcription in E. coli. This inhibition can be relieved by adding lactose or isopropyl-β-D-thiogalactopyranoside (IPTG).
   5860..5881    +  protein_bind   CAP binding site: CAP binding activates transcription in the presence of cAMP. E. coli catabolite activator protein
   5896..5926    +  promoter       lac promoter: promoter for the E. coli lac operon
   5934..5950    +  protein_bind   lac operator: The lac repressor binds to the lac operator to inhibit transcription in E. coli. This inhibition can be relieved by adding lactose or isopropyl-β-D-thiogalactopyranoside (IPTG). lac repressor encoded by lacI
   5995..6013    +  promoter       T3 promoter: promoter for bacteriophage T3 RNA polymerase
   6041..6267    +  promoter       RSV promoter: Rous sarcoma virus enhancer/promoter
   6268..6448    +  LTR            5' LTR (truncated): truncated 5' long terminal repeat (LTR) from HIV-1
   6495..6620    +  misc_feature   HIV-1 Ψ: packaging signal of human immunodeficiency virus type 1
   6604..6967    +  CDS            HIV-1 gag (fragment): gag protein from human immunodeficiency virus 1; gag
   7113..7346    +  misc_feature   RRE: The Rev response element (RRE) of HIV-1 allows for Rev-dependent mRNA export from the nucleus to the cytoplasm.
   7723..7749    +  CDS            Rev (fragment): human immunodeficiency virus 1 (HIV-1) Rev protein; rev; enhances nuclear export of unspliced and incompletely spliced viral mRNAs
   7753..7993    +  promoter       U6 promoter: RNA polymerase III promoter for human U6 snRNA
   8023..8098    +  misc_RNA       gRNA scaffold: guide RNA scaffold for the Streptococcus pyogenes CRISPR/Cas9 system
   8154..8271    +  misc_feature   cPPT/CTS: central polypurine tract and central termination sequence of HIV-1
>Addgene plasmid #77716 | MARK3 gRNA (BRDN0001145035) | addgene full sequence | sequence record 188292 | Addgene Assembled Sequence
CCCGGGTGCAAAGATGGATAAAGTTTTAAACAGAGAGGAATCTTTGCAGCTAATGGACCTTCTAGGTCTT
GAAAGGAGTGGGAATTGGCTCCGGTGCCCGTCAGTGGGCAGAGCGCACATCGCCCACAGTCCCCGAGAAG
TTGGGGGGAGGGGTCGGCAATTGATCCGGTGCCTAGAGAAGGTGGCGCGGGGTAAACTGGGAAAGTGATG
TCGTGTACTGGCTCCGCCTTTTTCCCGAGGGTGGGGGAGAACCGTATATAAGTGCAGTAGTCGCCGTGAA
CGTTCTTTTTCGCAACGGGTTTGCCGCCAGAACACAGGTAAGTGCCGTGTGTGGTTCCCGCGGGCCTGGC
CTCTTTACGGGTTATGGCCCTTGCGTGCCTTGAATTACTTCCACCTGGCTGCAGTACGTGATTCTTGATC
CCGAGCTTCGGGTTGGAAGTGGGTGGGAGAGTTCGAGGCCTTGCGCTTAAGGAGCCCCTTCGCCTCGTGC
TTGAGTTGAGGCCTGGCCTGGGCGCTGGGGCCGCCGCGTGCGAATCTGGTGGCACCTTCGCGCCTGTCTC
GCTGCTTTCGATAAGTCTCTAGCCATTTAAAATTTTTGATGACCTGCTGCGACGCTTTTTTTCTGGCAAG
ATAGTCTTGTAAATGCGGGCCAAGATCTGCACACTGGTATTTCGGTTTTTGGGGCCGCGGGCGGCGACGG
GGCCCGTGCGTCCCAGCGCACATGTTCGGCGAGGCGGGGCCTGCGAGCGCGGCCACCGAGAATCGGACGG
GGGTAGTCTCAAGCTGGCCGGCCTGCTCTGGTGCCTGGCCTCGCGCCGCCGTGTATCGCCCCGCCCTGGG
CGGCAAGGCTGGCCCGGTCGGCACCAGTTGCGTGAGCGGAAAGATGGCCGCTTCCCGGCCCTGCTGCAGG
GAGCTCAAAATGGAGGACGCGGCGCTCGGGAGAGCGGGCGGGTGAGTCACCCACACAAAGGAAAAGGGCC
TTTCCGTCCTCAGCCGTCGCTTCATGTGACTCCACGGAGTACCGGGCGCCGTCCAGGCACCTCGATTAGT
TCTCGAGCTTTTGGAGTACGTCGTCTTTAGGTTGGGGGGAGGGGTTTTATGCGATGGAGTTTCCCCACAC
TGAGTGGGTGGAGACTGAAGTTAGGCCAGCTTGGCACTTGATGTAATTCTCCTTGGAATTTGCCCTTTTT
GAGTTTGGATCTTGGTTCATTCTCAAGCCTCAGACAGTGGTTCAAAGTTTTTTTCTTCCATTTCAGGTGT
CGTGACGTACGGCCACCATGACCGAGTACAAGCCCACGGTGCGCCTCGCCACCCGCGACGACGTCCCCAG
GGCCGTACGCACCCTCGCCGCCGCGTTCGCCGACTACCCCGCCACGCGCCACACCGTCGATCCGGACCGC
CACATCGAGCGGGTCACCGAGCTGCAAGAACTCTTCCTCACGCGCGTCGGGCTCGACATCGGCAAGGTGT
GGGTCGCGGACGACGGCGCCGCCGTGGCGGTCTGGACCACGCCGGAGAGCGTCGAAGCGGGGGCGGTGTT
CGCCGAGATCGGCCCGCGCATGGCCGAGTTGAGCGGTTCCCGGCTGGCCGCGCAGCAACAGATGGAAGGC
CTCCTGGCGCCGCACCGGCCCAAGGAGCCCGCGTGGTTCCTGGCCACCGTCGGAGTCTCGCCCGACCACC
AGGGCAAGGGTCTGGGCAGCGCCGTCGTGCTCCCCGGAGTGGAGGCGGCCGAGCGCGCCGGGGTGCCCGC
CTTCCTGGAGACCTCCGCGCCCCGCAACCTCCCCTTCTACGAGCGGCTCGGCTTCACCGTCACCGCCGAC
GTCGAGGTGCCCGAAGGACCGCGCACCTGGTGCATGACCCGCAAGCCCGGTGCCTGAACGCGTTAAGTCG
ACAATCAACCTCTGGATTACAAAATTTGTGAAAGATTGACTGGTATTCTTAACTATGTTGCTCCTTTTAC
GCTATGTGGATACGCTGCTTTAATGCCTTTGTATCATGCTATTGCTTCCCGTATGGCTTTCATTTTCTCC
TCCTTGTATAAATCCTGGTTGCTGTCTCTTTATGAGGAGTTGTGGCCCGTTGTCAGGCAACGTGGCGTGG
TGTGCACTGTGTTTGCTGACGCAACCCCCACTGGTTGGGGCATTGCCACCACCTGTCAGCTCCTTTCCGG
GACTTTCGCTTTCCCCCTCCCTATTGCCACGGCGGAACTCATCGCCGCCTGCCTTGCCCGCTGCTGGACA
GGGGCTCGGCTGTTGGGCACTGACAATTCCGTGGTGTTGTCGGGGAAATCATCGTCCTTTCCTTGGCTGC
TCGCCTGTGTTGCCACCTGGATTCTGCGCGGGACGTCCTTCTGCTACGTCCCTTCGGCCCTCAATCCAGC
GGACCTTCCTTCCCGCGGCCTGCTGCCGGCTCTGCGGCCTCTTCCGCGTCTTCGCCTTCGCCCTCAGACG
AGTCGGATCTCCCTTTGGGCCGCCTCCCCGCGTCGACTTTAAGACCAATGACTTACAAGGCAGCTGTAGA
TCTTAGCCACTTTTTAAAAGAAAAGGGGGGACTGGAAGGGCTAATTCACTCCCAACGAAGACAAGATCTG
CTTTTTGCTTGTACTGGGTCTCTCTGGTTAGACCAGATCTGAGCCTGGGAGCTCTCTGGCTAACTAGGGA
ACCCACTGCTTAAGCCTCAATAAAGCTTGCCTTGAGTGCTTCAAGTAGTGTGTGCCCGTCTGTTGTGTGA
CTCTGGTAACTAGAGATCCCTCAGACCCTTTTAGTCAGTGTGGAAAATCTCTAGCAGTACGTATAGTAGT
TCATGTCATCTTATTATTCAGTATTTATAACTTGCAAAGAAATGAATATCAGAGAGTGAGAGGAACTTGT
TTATTGCAGCTTATAATGGTTACAAATAAAGCAATAGCATCACAAATTTCACAAATAAAGCATTTTTTTC
ACTGCATTCTAGTTGTGGTTTGTCCAAACTCATCAATGTATCTTATCATGTCTGGCTCTAGCTATCCCGC
CCCTAACTCCGCCCATCCCGCCCCTAACTCCGCCCAGTTCCGCCCATTCTCCGCCCCATGGCTGACTAAT
TTTTTTTATTTATGCAGAGGCCGAGGCCGCCTCGGCCTCTGAGCTATTCCAGAAGTAGTGAGGAGGCTTT
TTTGGAGGCCTAGGGACGTACCCAATTCGCCCTATAGTGAGTCGTATTACGCGCGCTCACTGGCCGTCGT
TTTACAACGTCGTGACTGGGAAAACCCTGGCGTTACCCAACTTAATCGCCTTGCAGCACATCCCCCTTTC
GCCAGCTGGCGTAATAGCGAAGAGGCCCGCACCGATCGCCCTTCCCAACAGTTGCGCAGCCTGAATGGCG
AATGGG
[124 nt withheld, positions 3367-3490]
C
[91 nt withheld, positions 3492-3582]
A
[49 nt withheld, positions 3584-3632]
CCTTTGACGTTGGAGTCCACGTTCTTT
[37 nt withheld, positions 3660-3696]
ACCCTATCTCGGTCTATTCTTTTGATTTATAAGGGATTTTGCCGATTTCGGCCTATTGGTTAAAAAATGA
GCTGATTTAACAAAAATTTAACGCGAATTTTAACAAAATATTAACGCTTACAATTTAGGTGGCACTTTTC
GGGGAAATGTGCGCGGAACCCCTATTTGTTTATTTTTCTAAATACATTCAAATATGTATCCGCTCATGAG
ACAATAACCCTGATAAATGCTTCAATAATATTGAAAAAGGAAGAGTATGAGTATTCAACATTTCCGTGTC
GCCCTTATTCCCTTTTTTGCGGCATTTTGCCTTCCTGTTTTTGCTCACCCAGAAACGCTGGTGAAAGTAA
AAGATGCTGAAGATCAGTTGGGTGCACGAGTGGGTTACATCGAACTGGATCTCAACAGCGGTAAGATCCT
TGAGAGTTTTCGCCCCGAAGAACGTTTTCCAATGATGAGCACTTTTAAAGTTCTGCTATGTGGCGCGGTA
TTATCCCGTATTGACGCCGGGCAAGAGCAACTCGGTCGCCGCATACACTATTCTCAGAATGACTTGGTTG
AGTACTCACCAGTCACAGAAAAGCATCTTACGGATGGCATGACAGTAAGAGAATTATGCAGTGCTGCCAT
AACCATGAGTGATAACACTGCGGCCAACTTACTTCTGACAACGATCGGAGGACCGAAGGAGCTAACCGCT
TTTTTGCACAACATGGGGGATCATGTAACTCGCCTTGATCGTTGGGAACCGGAGCTGAATGAAGCCATAC
CAAACGACGAGCGTGACACCACGATGCCTGTAGCAATGGCAACAACGTTGCGCAAACTATTAACTGGCGA
ACTACTTACTCTAGCTTCCCGGCAACAATTAATAGACTGGATGGAGGCGGATAAAGTTGCAGGACCACTT
CTGCGCTCGGCCCTTCCGGCTGGCTGGTTTATTGCTGATAAATCTGGAGCCGGTGAGCGTGGGTCTCGCG
GTATCATTGCAGCACTGGGGCCAGATGGTAAGCCCTCCCGTATCGTAGTTATCTACACGACGGGGAGTCA
GGCAACTATGGATGAACGAAATAGACAGATCGCTGAGATAGGTGCCTCACTGATTAAGCATTGGTAACTG
TCAGACCAAGTTTACTCATATATACTTTAGATTGATTTAAAACTTCATTTTTAATTTAAAAGGATCTAGG
TGAAGATCCTTTTTGATAATCTCATGACCAAAATCCCTTAACGTGAGTTTTCGTTCCACTGAGCGTCAGA
CCCCGTAGAAAAGATCAAAGGATCTTCTTGAGATCCTTTTTTTCTGCGCGTAATCTGCTGCTTGCAAACA
AAAAAACCACCGCTACCAGCGGTGGTTTGTTTGCCGGATCAAGAGCTACCAACTCTTTTTCCGAAGGTAA
CTGGCTTCAGCAGAGCGCAGATACCAAATACTGTTCTTCTAGTGTAGCCGTAGTTAGGCCACCACTTCAA
GAACTCTGTAGCACCGCCTACATACCTCGCTCTGCTAATCCTGTTACCAGTGGCTGCTGCCAGTGGCGAT
AAGTCGTGTCTTACCGGGTTGGACTCAAGACGATAGTTACCGGATAAGGCGCAGCGGTCGGGCTGAACGG
GGGGTTCGTGCACACAGCCCAGCTTGGAGCGAACGACCTACACCGAACTGAGATACCTACAGCGTGAGCT
ATGAGAAAGCGCCACGCTTCCCGAAGGGAGAAAGGCGGACAGGTATCCGGTAAGCGGCAGGGTCGGAACA
GGAGAGCGCACGAGGGAGCTTCCAGGGGGAAACGCCTGGTATCTTTATAGTCCTGTCGGGTTTCGCCACC
TCTGACTTGAGCGTCGATTTTTGTGATGCTCGTCAGGGGGGCGGAGCCTATGGAAAAACGCCAGCAACGC
GGCCTTTTTACGGTTCCTGGCCTTTTGCTGGCCTTTTGCTCACATGTTCTTTCCTGCGTTATCCCCTGAT
TCTGTGGATAACCGTATTACCGCCTTTGAGTGAGCTGATACCGCTCGCCGCAGCCGAACGACCGAGCGCA
GCGAGTCAGTGAGCGAGGAAGCGGAAGAGCGCCCAATACGCAAACCGCCTCTCCCCGCGCGTTGGCCGAT
TCATTAATGCAGCTGGCACGACAGGTTTCCCGACTGGAAAGCGGGCAGTGAGCGCAACGCAATTAATGTG
AGTTAGCTCACTCATTAGGCACCCCAGGCTTTACACTTTATGCTTCCGGCTCGTATGTTGTGTGGAATTG
TGAGCGGATAACAATTTCACACAGGAAACAGCTATGACCATGATTACGCCAAGCGCGCAATTAACCCTCA
CTAAAGGGAACAAAAGCTGGAGCTGCAAGCTTAATGTAGTCTTATGCAATACTCTTGTAGTCTTGCAACA
TGGTAACGATGAGTTAGCAACATGCCTTACAAGGAGAGAAAAAGCACCGTGCATGCCGATTGGTGGAAGT
AAGGTGGTACGATCGTGCCTTATTAGGAAGGCAACAGACGGGTCTGACATGGATTGGACGAACCACTGAA
TTGCCGCATTGCAGAGATATTGTATTTAAGTGCCTAGCTCGATACATAAACGGGTCTCTCTGGTTAGACC
AGATCTGAGCCTGGGAGCTCTCTGGCTAACTAGGGAACCCACTGCTTAAGCCTCAATAAAGCTTGCCTTG
AGTGCTTCAAGTAGTGTGTGCCCGTCTGTTGTGTGACTCTGGTAACTAGAGATCCCTCAGACCCTTTTAG
TCAGTGTGGAAAATCTCTAGCAGTGGCGCCCGAACAGGGACTTGAAAGCGAAAGGGAAACCAGAGGAGCT
CTCTCGACGCAGGACTCGGCTTGCTGAAGCGCGCACGGCAAGAGGCGAGGGGCGGCGACTGGTGAGTACG
CCAAAAATTTTGACTAGCGGAGGCTAGAAGGAGAGAGATGGGTGCGAGAGCGTCAGTATTAAGCGGGGGA
GAATTAGATCGCGATGGGAAAAAATTCGGTTAAGGCCAGGGGGAAAGAAAAAATATAAATTAAAACATAT
AGTATGGGCAAGCAGGGAGCTAGAACGATTCGCAGTTAATCCTGGCCTGTTAGAAACATCAGAAGGCTGT
AGACAAATACTGGGACAGCTACAACCATCCCTTCAGACAGGATCAGAAGAACTTAGATCATTATATAATA
CAGTAGCAACCCTCTATTGTGTGCATCAAAGGATAGAGATAAAAGACACCAAGGAAGCTTTAGACAAGAT
AGAGGAAGAGCAAAACAAAAGTAAGACCACCGCACAGCAAGCGGCCGCTGATCTTCAGACCTGGAGGAGG
AGATATGAGGGACAATTGGAGAAGTGAATTATATAAATATAAAGTAGTAAAAATTGAACCATTAGGAGTA
GCACCCACCAAGGCAAAGAGAAGAGTGGTGCAGAGAGAAAAAAGAGCAGTGGGAATAGGAGCTTTGTTCC
TTGGGTTCTTGGGAGCAGCAGGAAGCACTATGGGCGCAGCGTCAATGACGCTGACGGTACAGGCCAGACA
ATTATTGTCTGGTATAGTGCAGCAGCAGAACAATTTGCTGAGGGCTATTGAGGCGCAACAGCATCTGTTG
CAACTCACAGTCTGGGGCATCAAGCAGCTCCAGGCAAGAATCCTGGCTGTGGAAAGATACCTAAAGGATC
AACAGCTCCTGGGGATTTGGGGTTGCTCTGGAAAACTCATTTGCACCACTGCTGTGCCTTGGAATGCTAG
TTGGAGTAATAAATCTCTGGAACAGATTTGGAATCACACGACCTGGATGGAGTGGGACAGAGAAATTAAC
AATTACACAAGCTTAATACACTCCTTAATTGAAGAATCGCAAAACCAGCAAGAAAAGAATGAACAAGAAT
TATTGGAATTAGATAAATGGGCAAGTTTGTGGAATTGGTTTAACATAACAAATTGGCTGTGGTATATAAA
ATTATTCATAATGATAGTAGGAGGCTTGGTAGGTTTAAGAATAGTTTTTGCTGTACTTTCTATAGTGAAT
AGAGTTAGGCAGGGATATTCACCATTATCGTTTCAGACCCACCTCCCAACCCCGAGGGGACCCAGAGAGG
GCCTATTTCCCATGATTCCTTCATATTTGCATATACGATACAAGGCTGTTAGAGAGATAATTAGAATTAA
TTTGACTGTAAACACAAAGATATTAGTACAAAATACGTGACGTAGAAAGTAATAATTTCTTGGGTAGTTT
GCAGTTTTAAAATTATGTTTTAAAATGGACTATCATATGCTTACCGTAACTTGAAAGTATTTCGATTTCT
TGGCTTTATATATCTTGTGGAAAGGACGAAACACCGTTTGACTATTTGGTTGCACAGTTTTAGAGCTAGA
AATAGCAAGTTAAAATAAGGCTAGTCCGTTATCAACTTGAAAAAGTGGCACCGAGTCGGTGCTTTTTTAA
GCTTGGCGTAACTAGATCTTGAGACAAATGGCAGTATTCATCCACAATTTTAAAAGAAAAGGGGGGATTG
GGGGGTACAGTGCAGGGGAAAGAATAGTAGACATAATAGCAACAGACATACAAACTAAAGAATTACAAAA
ACAAATTACAAAAATTCAAAATTTTCGGGTTTATTACAGGGACAGCAGAGATCCACTTTGGCGCCGGCTC
GAGGGGG
