>Addgene plasmid #77716 | MARK3 gRNA (BRDN0001145035) | depositor partial sequence | sequence record 145176 | Target Sequence
TTTGACTATTTGGTTGCACA
