>Addgene plasmid #77716 | MARK3 gRNA (BRDN0001145035) | addgene partial sequence | sequence record 188291 | hU6-F
ACGTAGAAAGTAATAATTTCTTGGGTAGTTTGCAGTTTTAAAATTATGTTTTAAAATGGACTATCATATG
CTTACCGTAACTTGAAAGTATTTCGATTTCTTGGCTTTATATATCTTGTGGAAAGGACGAAACACCGTTT
GACTATTTGGTTGCACAGTTTTAGAGCTAGAAATAGCAAGTTAAAATAAGGCTAGTCCGTTATCAACTTG
AAAAAGTGGCACCGAGTCGGTGCTTTTTTAAGCTTGGCGTAACTAGATCTTGAGACAAATGGCAGTATTC
ATCCACAATTTTAAAAGAAAAGGGGGGATTGGGGGGTACAGTGCAGGGGAAAGAATAGTAGACATAATAG
CAACAGACATACAAACTAAAGAATTACAAAAACAAATTACAAAAATTCAAAATTTTCGGGTTTATTACAG
GGACAGCAGAGATCCACTTTGGCGCCGGCTCGAGGGGGCCCGGGTGCAAAGATGGATAAAGTTTTAAACA
GAGAGGAATCTTTGCAGCTAATGGACCTTCTAGGTCTTGAAAGGAGTGGGAATTGGCTCCGGTGCCCGTC
AGTGGGCAGA
